Addgene plasmid #42148: pNH026
Depositing lab: Colin Dolphin. Depositing organization: King's College London. Publication: A simplified counter-selection recombineering protocol for creating fluorescent protein reporter constructs directly from C. elegans fosmid genomic clones. Hirani N, Westenberg M, Gami MS, Davis P, Hope IA, Dolphin CT. BMC Biotechnol. 2013 Jan 3;13(1):1. 10.1186/1472-6750-13-1 PubMed 23281894.
Backbone
  Vector backbone: pGOv5
  Backbone manufacturer: GeneOracle
  Backbone size w/o insert (bp): 2172
  Total vector size (bp): 3069
Growth in bacteria
  Bacterial resistance: Ampicillin, 100 μg/mL
  Growth temperature: 37°C
  Growth strain: DH5alpha
  Copy number: High Copy
Gene/Insert
  Gene/Insert name: mTFP1::linker::TAP TAG
  Species: C. elegans (nematode), Synthetic
  Insert size (bp): 897
  Tag / fusion protein: TAP-Tag (C terminal on insert)
Terms and licenses: Academic/Nonprofit Terms; Industry Terms: Not Available to Industry
Depositor comments: Nb. CDS terminates with two in-frame stop codons [TAA-TAG]
How to cite: pNH026 was a gift from Colin Dolphin (Addgene plasmid # 42148 ; http://n2t.net/addgene:42148 ; RRID:Addgene_42148)
