[The description below was written by a language model from this plasmid's Addgene catalogue record and pLannotate feature annotations shown in this document.]
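Description:
pNH026 is a small (3,069 bp), high-copy bacterial cloning plasmid built on the GeneOracle pGOv5 backbone, serving as a carrier for a synthetic fluorescent protein and affinity tag cassette intended for C. elegans work. It is propagated in standard E. coli cloning strains through a ColE1/pUC-type origin and selected with ampicillin via the β-lactamase gene and its native bla promoter. The backbone also retains a short fragment of the f1 phage origin and remnants of the lac region (lac promoter, CAP binding site and a lacI fragment). These lie downstream of the insert and on the opposite strand.

The 897 bp insert encodes mTFP1, a constitutively fluorescent cyan/teal protein derived from a Clavularia species, joined through a linker to a C-terminal tandem affinity purification (TAP) tag. The depositor notes that the coding sequence ends with two in-frame stop codons. The automated feature table annotates only the mTFP1 portion, so the linker and TAP tag presumably occupy the unannotated stretch that follows it, and their composition is not detailed in the record. No eukaryotic promoter or 3′ UTR is annotated, which fits a promoterless tag module rather than an expression vector.

The associated publication describes a counter-selection recombineering method for building fluorescent protein reporter constructs directly from C. elegans fosmid genomic clones. In that context, pNH026 most likely serves as a template source for the mTFP1::linker::TAP cassette, which would be inserted into a gene of interest within a fosmid. The resulting fusion would remain under native genomic regulation and allow both visualisation and affinity purification of the tagged protein.
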