Features (pLannotate 1.2.2; 8 found; start..end, strand, type, name):
    183..771     -  rep_origin     ori: high-copy-number ColE1/pMB1/pBR322/pUC origin of replication
    856..1716    -  CDS            AmpR: β-lactamase; bla; confers resistance to ampicillin, carbenicillin, and related antibiotics
   1717..1821    -  promoter       AmpR promoter: bla
   1848..1921    +  rep_origin     f1 ori (fragment) (sequence withheld): f1 bacteriophage origin of replication; arrow indicates direction of (+) strand synthesis
   1967..2665    +  CDS            mTFP1: mTFP1 is a basic (constitutively fluorescent) cyan fluorescent protein published in 2006, derived from Clavularia sp.. It has low acid sensitivity.
   2898..2928    -  promoter       lac promoter: promoter for the E. coli lac operon
   2943..2964    -  protein_bind   CAP binding site: CAP binding activates transcription in the presence of cAMP. E. coli catabolite activator protein
   2977..3069    -  CDS            lacI (fragment): lac repressor; lacI; The lac repressor binds to the lac operator to inhibit transcription in E. coli. This inhibition can be relieved by adding lactose or isopropyl-β-D-thiogalactopyranoside (IPTG).
>Addgene plasmid #42148 | pNH026 | depositor full sequence | sequence record 56922 | pNH026 sequence 3069 bps
TCTTCCGCTTCCTCGCTCACTGACTCGCTGCGCTCGGTCGTTCGGCTGCGGCGAGCGGTATCAGCTCACT
CAAAGGCGGTAATACGGTTATCCACAGAATCAGGGGATAACGCAGGAAAGAACATGTGAGCAAAAGGCCA
GCAAAAGGCCAGGAACCGTAAAAAGGCCGCGTTGCTGGCGTTTTTCCATAGGCTCCGCCCCCCTGACGAG
CATCACAAAAATCGACGCTCAAGTCAGAGGTGGCGAAACCCGACAGGACTATAAAGATACCAGGCGTTTC
CCCCTGGAAGCTCCCTCGTGCGCTCTCCTGTTCCGACCCTGCCGCTTACCGGATACCTGTCCGCCTTTCT
CCCTTCGGGAAGCGTGGCGCTTTCTCATAGCTCACGCTGTAGGTATCTCAGTTCGGTGTAGGTCGTTCGC
TCCAAGCTGGGCTGTGTGCACGAACCCCCCGTTCAGCCCGACCGCTGCGCCTTATCCGGTAACTATCGTC
TTGAGTCCAACCCGGTAAGACACGACTTATCGCCACTGGCAGCAGCCACTGGTAACAGGATTAGCAGAGC
GAGGTATGTAGGCGGTGCTACAGAGTTCTTGAAGTGGTGGCCTAACTACGGCTACACTAGAAGGACAGTA
TTTGGTATCTGCGCTCTGCTGAAGCCAGTTACCTTCGGAAAAAGAGTTGGTAGCTCTTGATCCGGCAAAC
AAACCACCGCTGGTAGCGGTGGTTTTTTTGTTTGCAAGCAGCAGATTACGCGCAGAAAAAAAGGATCTCA
AGAAGATCCTTTGATCTTTTCTACGGGGTCTGACGCTCAGTGGAACGAAAACTCACGTTAAGGGATTTTG
GTCATGAATTAATTCTTACCAATGCTTAATCAGTGAGGCACCTATCTCAGCGATCTGTCTATTTCGTTCA
TCCATAGTTGCCTGACTCCCCGTCGTGTAGATAACTACGATACGGGAGGGCTTACCATCTGGCCCCAGTG
CTGCAATGATACCGCGAGACCCACGCTCACCGGCTCCAGATTTATCAGCAATAAACCAGCCAGCCGGAAG
GGCCGAGCGCAGAAGTGGTCCTGCAACTTTATCCGCCTCCATCCAGTCTATTAATTGTTGCCGGGAAGCT
AGAGTAAGTAGTTCGCCAGTTAATAGTTTGCGCAACGTTGTTGCCATTGCTACAGGCATCGTGGTGTCAC
GCTCGTCGTTTGGTATGGCTTCATTCAGCTCCGGTTCCCAACGATCAAGGCGAGTTACATGATCCCCCAT
GTTGTGCAAAAAAGCGGTTAGCTCCTTCGGTCCTCCGATCGTTGTCAGAAGTAAGTTGGCCGCAGTGTTA
TCACTCATGGTTATGGCAGCACTGCATAATTCTCTTACTGTCATGCCATCCGTAAGATGCTTTTCTGTGA
CTGGTGAGTACTCAACCAAGTCATTCTGAGAATAGTGTATGCGGCGACCGAGTTGCTCTTGCCCGGCGTC
AATACGGGATAATACCGCGCCACATAGCAGAACTTTAAAAGTGCTCATCATTGGAAAACGTTCTTCGGGG
CGAAAACTCTCAAGGATCTTACCGCTGTTGAGATCCAGTTCGATGTAACCCACTCGTGCACCCAACTGAT
CTTCAGCATCTTTTACTTTCACCAGCGTTTCTGGGTGAGCAAAAACAGGAAGGCAAAATGCCGCAAAAAA
GGGAATAAGGGCGACACGGAAATGTTGAATACTCATACTCTTCCTTTTTCAATATTATTGAAGCATTTAT
CAGGGTTATTGTCTCATGAGCGGATACATATTTGAATGTATTTAGAAAAATAAACAAATAGGGGTTCCGC
GCACATTTCCCCGAAAAGTGCCACCTG
[74 nt withheld, positions 1848-1921]
CCCTCAGCGCGGCCGCTAGCGGATCCTTAAAAAACCATGGCCGCCTCAAAAGGAGAAGAAACGACAATGG
GTGTTATCAAGCCAGACATGAAGATCAAGCTTAAAATGGAGGGTAATGTTAATGGTCACGCCTTCGTCAT
TGAGGGAGAGGGTGAAGGAAAGCCATACGATGGAACTAATACTATTAACTTGGAAGTGAAGGAGGGTGCC
CCACTTCCATTCTCTTATGATATCCTTACTACAGCCTTCGCATATGGAAATCGAGCATTCACAAAATACC
CAGACGACATTCCAAATTACTTCAAGCAGTCATTTCCAGAGGGATATTCTTGGGAGAGAACAATGACATT
CGAGGACAAGGGTATAGTTAAAGTGAAATCTGATATTAGTATGGAAGAAGATTCATTCATCTATGAGATA
CACCTGAAGGGCGAGAACTTTCCTCCGAATGGACCAGTGATGCAGAAAAAGACAACAGGATGGGACGCAA
GTACTGAACGTATGTATGTCAGAGATGGAGTTTTGAAAGGTGACGTGAAGCATAAACTGTTGTTGGAAGG
AGGTGGACATCATCGAGTGGACTTTAAGACAATCTACAGAGCTAAGAAAGCTGTGAAATTGCCAGACTAT
CACTTTGTGGATCACCGAATTGAAATTTTGAACCATGATAAAGATTACAATAAAGTGACTGTGTATGAGT
CAGCAGTAGCTAGAAACTCAACTGATGGTATGGACGAGCTCTACGTATCCGGAGGTGGTGGTAGTGGAGG
AGGCGGATCGGGAGGAGGAGGTTCGCGATGGTCACATCCACAATTTGAGAAAGGAGGTGGAGGATCATTG
GAAGTTCTCTTCCAAGGACCTGGAGGAGGTGGTAGTAAAGAGACAGCGGCTGCAAAATTCGAGAGACAGC
ATATGGACTCATGGGCTTAATAGGTACCGCGGCCGCGCTGAGGGGCTGGCCGCTCACAATTCCACACAAC
ATACGAGCCGGAAGCATAAAGTGTAAAGCCTGGGGTGCCTAATGAGTGAGCTAACTCACATTAATTGCGT
TGCGCTCACTGCCCGCTTTCCAGTCGGGAAACCTGTCGTGCCAGCTGCATTAATGAATCGGCCAACGCGC
GGGGAGAGGCGGTTTGCGTATTGGGCGC
