>Addgene plasmid #42148 | pNH026 | addgene partial sequence | sequence record 58082 | lac_promoter
GCCCTCAGCGCGGCCGCGGTACCTATTAAGCCCATGAGTCCATATGCTGTCTCTCGAATTTTGCAGCCGC
TGTCTCTTTACTACCACCTCCTCCAGGTCCTTGGAAGAGAACTTCCAATGATCCTCCACCTCCTTTCTCA
AATTGTGGATGTGACCATCGCGAACCTCCTCCTCCCGATCCGCCTCCTCCACTACCACCACCTCCGGATA
CGTAGAGCTCGTCCATACCATCAGTTGAGTTTCTAGCTACTGCTGACTCATACACAGTCACTTTATTGTA
ATCTTTATCATGGTTCAAAATTTCAATTCGGTGATCCACAAAGTGATAGTCTGGCAATTTCACAGCTTTC
TTAGCTCTGTAGATTGTCTTAAAGTCCACTCGATGATGTCCACCTCCTTCCAACAACAGTTTATGCTTCA
CGTCACCTTTCAAAACTCCATCTCTGACATACATACGTTCAGTACTTGCGTCCCATCCTGTTGTCTTTTT
CTGCATCACTGGTCCATTCGGAGGAAAGTTCTCGCCCTTCAGGTGTATCTCATAGATGAATGAATCTTCT
TCCATACTAATATCAGATTTCACTTTAACTATACCCTTGTCCTCGAATGTCATTGTTCTCTCCCAAGAAT
ATCCCTCTGGAAATGACTGCTTGAAGTAATTTGGAATGTCGTCTGGGTATTTTGTGAATGCTCGATTTCC
ATATGCGAAGGCTGTAGTAAGGATATCATAAGAGAATGGAAGTGGGGCACCCTCCTTCACTTCCAAGTTA
ATAGTATTAGTTCCATCGTATGGCTTTCCTTCACCCTCTCCCTCAATGACGAAGGCGTGACCATTAACAT
TACCCTCCATTTTAAGCTTGATCTTCATGTCTGGCTTGATAACACCCATTGTCGTTTCTTCTCCTTTTGA
GGCGGCCATG
